Addgene plasmid #144144: TFORF2680
Purpose: Lentiviral vector for overexpressing transcription factor ORFs with unique 24-bp barcodes. Barcodes facilitate identification of transcription factors in pooled screens.
Depositing lab: Feng Zhang. Depositing organization: Broad Institute. Publication: A transcription factor atlas of directed differentiation. Joung J, Ma S, Tay T, Geiger-Schuller KR, Kirchgatterer PC, Verdine VK, Guo B, Arias-Garcia MA, Allen WE, Singh A, Kuksenko O, Abudayyeh OO, Gootenberg JS, Fu Z, Macrae RK, Buenrostro JD, Regev A, Zhang F. Cell. 2023 Jan 5;186(1):209-229.e26. doi: 10.1016/j.cell.2022.11.026. PubMed 36608654.
Backbone
  Vector backbone: pLX_TRC317
  Backbone manufacturer: Broad Institute Genetic Perturbation Platform
  Backbone size w/o insert (bp): 8264
  Vector type: Mammalian Expression, Lentiviral
  Selectable markers: Puromycin
Growth in bacteria
  Bacterial resistance: Ampicillin, 100 μg/mL
  Growth temperature: 37°C
  Growth strain: NEB Stable
  Copy number: High Copy
Gene/Insert
  Gene/Insert name: PEG3
  Species: H. sapiens (human)
  Insert size (bp): 4496
  Entrez Gene: PEG3 (a.k.a. PW1, ZKSCAN22, ZNF904, ZSCAN24)
  Promoter: EF1a
  Cloning method: Unknown
  Sequencing primers: 5′ GGGTGGAGACTGAAGTTAGGCCAG; 3′ CACATAGCGTAAAAGGAGCAACATAG
Terms and licenses: Academic/Nonprofit Terms; Industry Terms: Not Available to Industry
Depositor comments: NM_001146187,ENST00000598410 . The transcription factor ORF portion of this plasmid was synthesized by Genewiz. Please test multiple small colonies in case of plasmid recombination. To make this collection available in a timely manner, a portion of this collection was not fully sequenced by Addgene. If an Addgene verified full plasmid sequence is not available, please contact us prior to placing an order to request the full sequence.
How to cite: TFORF2680 was a gift from Feng Zhang (Addgene plasmid # 144144 ; http://n2t.net/addgene:144144 ; RRID:Addgene_144144)
