[The description below was written by a language model from this plasmid's Addgene catalogue record and pLannotate feature annotations shown in this document.]
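Description:
TFORF2680 is a third-generation-style, self-inactivating lentiviral expression plasmid built on the pLX_TRC317 backbone and carrying the human PEG3 open reading frame (paternally expressed 3, also known as PW1 or ZSCAN24), a zinc-finger transcription factor. It belongs to a barcoded transcription factor ORF collection in which each construct pairs an ORF with a unique 24-bp barcode, so that the factor present in a given cell can be identified in pooled overexpression screens. The barcode is not annotated as a separate feature in the table, so its exact position is not stated. The ORF portion was made by gene synthesis and corresponds to a specific annotated PEG3 transcript isoform.

In the 12.8 kb sequenced plasmid, an RSV promoter fused to a truncated HIV-1 5' LTR drives production of the viral genome, which contains the Ψ packaging signal, a gag fragment, the RRE for Rev-dependent nuclear export, a cPPT/CTS, and a ΔU3 3' LTR followed by an SV40 polyadenylation signal. Within the provirus, SV40 early promoter sequences precede the puromycin N-acetyltransferase gene for selection of transduced mammalian cells. Downstream, the EF-1α promoter drives constitutive PEG3 expression, with a WPRE after the ORF to enhance transcript stability and expression. A short U6 promoter fragment lies between the ORF and the WPRE and appears to be a remnant rather than a functional unit. For propagation in E. coli the plasmid carries a high-copy ColE1/pUC origin and ampicillin resistance, along with an f1 origin and leftover lac, T7 and T3 elements. The depositor warns that the plasmid may recombine in bacteria, as is common for LTR-containing vectors.
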