Features (pLannotate 1.2.2; 31 found; start..end, strand, type, name):
      5..231     +  promoter       RSV promoter: Rous sarcoma virus enhancer/promoter
    232..412     +  LTR            5' LTR (truncated): truncated 5' long terminal repeat (LTR) from HIV-1
    459..584     +  misc_feature   HIV-1 Ψ: packaging signal of human immunodeficiency virus type 1
    568..931     +  CDS            HIV-1 gag (fragment): gag protein from human immunodeficiency virus 1; gag
   1077..1310    +  misc_feature   RRE: The Rev response element (RRE) of HIV-1 allows for Rev-dependent mRNA export from the nucleus to the cytoplasm.
   1687..1713    +  CDS            Rev (fragment): human immunodeficiency virus 1 (HIV-1) Rev protein; rev; enhances nuclear export of unspliced and incompletely spliced viral mRNAs
   1720..1743    +  promoter       SV40 promoter (fragment): SV40 early promoter
   1744..1815    +  promoter       SV40 promoter (fragment): SV40 enhancer and early promoter
   1839..1974    +  rep_origin     SV40 ori: SV40 origin of replication
   2020..2616    +  CDS            PuroR (fragment): puromycin N-acetyltransferase; pac from Streptomyces; confers resistance to puromycin
   2665..2782    +  misc_feature   cPPT/CTS: central polypurine tract and central termination sequence of HIV-1
   2847..2913    +  CDS            small t antigen (fragment): SV40 (simian virus 40) small t antigen
   2920..4098    +  promoter       EF-1α promoter: strong constitutive promoter for human elongation factor EF-1α
   4115..8506    +  CDS            PEG3 (fragment): PEG3_HUMAN - Also known as KIAA0287, ZSCAN24. Experimental evidence at protein level: Swiss-Prot protein existence level 1. Induces apoptosis in cooperation with SIAH1A. Acts as a mediator between p53/TP53 and BAX in a neuronal death pathway that is activated by DNA damage. Acts synergistically with TRAF2 and inhibits TNF induced apoptosis through activation of NF-kappa-B (By similarity). Possesses a tumor suppressing activity in glioma cells. From Homo sapiens (Human).
   8522..8575    +  promoter       U6 promoter (fragment): RNA polymerase III promoter for human U6 snRNA
   8617..9205    +  misc_feature   WPRE: woodchuck hepatitis virus posttranscriptional regulatory element
   9256..9275    +  misc_feature   cPPT/CTS (fragment): central polypurine tract and central termination sequence of HIV-1
   9277..9510    +  LTR            3' LTR (ΔU3): self-inactivating 3' long terminal repeat (LTR) from HIV-1
   9588..9709    +  polyA_signal   SV40 poly(A) signal: SV40 polyadenylation signal
   9749..9884    +  rep_origin     SV40 ori: SV40 origin of replication
   9905..9923    -  promoter       T7 promoter: promoter for bacteriophage T7 RNA polymerase
   9931..10086   +  CDS            lacZα (fragment): LacZα fragment of β-galactosidase; lacZ fragment
  10091..10519   +  rep_origin     f1 ori (sequence partly withheld): f1 bacteriophage origin of replication; arrow indicates direction of (+) strand synthesis
  10572..10676   +  promoter       AmpR promoter: bla
  10677..11537   +  CDS            AmpR: β-lactamase; bla; confers resistance to ampicillin, carbenicillin, and related antibiotics
  11708..12296   +  rep_origin     ori: high-copy-number ColE1/pMB1/pBR322/pUC origin of replication
  12479..12571   +  CDS            lacI (fragment): lac repressor; lacI; The lac repressor binds to the lac operator to inhibit transcription in E. coli. This inhibition can be relieved by adding lactose or isopropyl-β-D-thiogalactopyranoside (IPTG).
  12584..12605   +  protein_bind   CAP binding site: CAP binding activates transcription in the presence of cAMP. E. coli catabolite activator protein
  12620..12650   +  promoter       lac promoter: promoter for the E. coli lac operon
  12654..12676   +  protein_bind   lac operator (fragment): The lac repressor binds to the lac operator to inhibit transcription in E. coli. This inhibition can be relieved by adding lactose or isopropyl-β-D-thiogalactopyranoside (IPTG). lac repressor encoded by lacI
  12719..12737   +  promoter       T3 promoter: promoter for bacteriophage T3 RNA polymerase
>Addgene plasmid #144144 | TFORF2680 | addgene full sequence | sequence record 396212 | Addgene NGS Result
TTAATGTAGTCTTATGCAATACTCTTGTAGTCTTGCAACATGGTAACGATGAGTTAGCAACATGCCTTAC
AAGGAGAGAAAAAGCACCGTGCATGCCGATTGGTGGAAGTAAGGTGGTACGATCGTGCCTTATTAGGAAG
GCAACAGACGGGTCTGACATGGATTGGACGAACCACTGAATTGCCGCATTGCAGAGATATTGTATTTAAG
TGCCTAGCTCGATACATAAACGGGTCTCTCTGGTTAGACCAGATCTGAGCCTGGGAGCTCTCTGGCTAAC
TAGGGAACCCACTGCTTAAGCCTCAATAAAGCTTGCCTTGAGTGCTTCAAGTAGTGTGTGCCCGTCTGTT
GTGTGACTCTGGTAACTAGAGATCCCTCAGACCCTTTTAGTCAGTGTGGAAAATCTCTAGCAGTGGCGCC
CGAACAGGGACTTGAAAGCGAAAGGGAAACCAGAGGAGCTCTCTCGACGCAGGACTCGGCTTGCTGAAGC
GCGCACGGCAAGAGGCGAGGGGCGGCGACTGGTGAGTACGCCAAAAATTTTGACTAGCGGAGGCTAGAAG
GAGAGAGATGGGTGCGAGAGCGTCAGTATTAAGCGGGGGAGAATTAGATCGCGATGGGAAAAAATTCGGT
TAAGGCCAGGGGGAAAGAAAAAATATAAATTAAAACATATAGTATGGGCAAGCAGGGAGCTAGAACGATT
CGCAGTTAATCCTGGCCTGTTAGAAACATCAGAAGGCTGTAGACAAATACTGGGACAGCTACAACCATCC
CTTCAGACAGGATCAGAAGAACTTAGATCATTATATAATACAGTAGCAACCCTCTATTGTGTGCATCAAA
GGATAGAGATAAAAGACACCAAGGAAGCTTTAGACAAGATAGAGGAAGAGCAAAACAAAAGTAAGACCAC
CGCACAGCAAGCGGCCGCTGATCTTCAGACCTGGAGGAGGAGATATGAGGGACAATTGGAGAAGTGAATT
ATATAAATATAAAGTAGTAAAAATTGAACCATTAGGAGTAGCACCCACCAAGGCAAAGAGAAGAGTGGTG
CAGAGAGAAAAAAGAGCAGTGGGAATAGGAGCTTTGTTCCTTGGGTTCTTGGGAGCAGCAGGAAGCACTA
TGGGCGCAGCGTCAATGACGCTGACGGTACAGGCCAGACAATTATTGTCTGGTATAGTGCAGCAGCAGAA
CAATTTGCTGAGGGCTATTGAGGCGCAACAGCATCTGTTGCAACTCACAGTCTGGGGCATCAAGCAGCTC
CAGGCAAGAATCCTGGCTGTGGAAAGATACCTAAAGGATCAACAGCTCCTGGGGATTTGGGGTTGCTCTG
GAAAACTCATTTGCACCACTGCTGTGCCTTGGAATGCTAGTTGGAGTAATAAATCTCTGGAACAGATTTG
GAATCACACGACCTGGATGGAGTGGGACAGAGAAATTAACAATTACACAAGCTTAATACACTCCTTAATT
GAAGAATCGCAAAACCAGCAAGAAAAGAATGAACAAGAATTATTGGAATTAGATAAATGGGCAAGTTTGT
GGAATTGGTTTAACATAACAAATTGGCTGTGGTATATAAAATTATTCATAATGATAGTAGGAGGCTTGGT
AGGTTTAAGAATAGTTTTTGCTGTACTTTCTATAGTGAATAGAGTTAGGCAGGGATATTCACCATTATCG
TTTCAGACCCACCTCCCAACCCCGAGGGGACCCATGCATTGCATCTCAATTAGTCAGCAACCAGGTGTGG
AAAGTCCCCAGGCTCCCCAGCAGGCAGAAGTATGCAAAGCATGCGTCTCAATTAGTCAGCAACCATAGTC
CCGCCCCTAACTCCGCCCATCCCGCCCCTAACTCCGCCCAGTTCCGCCCATTCTCCGCCCCATGGCTGAC
TAATTTTTTTTATTTATGCAGAGGCCGAGGCCGCCTCGGCCTCTGAGCTATTCCAGAAGTAGTGAGGAGG
CTTTTTTGGAGGCCTAGGCTTTTGCAAAAAGCTTTCTAGAGGTACCACCGGAGCTTACCATGACCGAGTA
CAAGCCCACGGTGCGCCTCGCCACCCGCGACGACGTCCCCAGGGCCGTACGCACCCTCGCCGCCGCGTTC
GCCGACTACCCCGCCACGCGCCACACCGTCGATCCGGACCGCCACATCGAGCGGGTCACCGAGCTGCAAG
AACTCTTCCTCACGCGCGTCGGGCTCGACATCGGCAAGGTGTGGGTCGCGGACGACGGCGCCGCCGTGGC
GGTCTGGACCACGCCGGAGAGCGTCGAAGCGGGGGCGGTGTTCGCCGAGATCGGCCCGCGCATGGCCGAG
TTGAGCGGTTCCCGGCTGGCCGCGCAGCAACAGATGGAAGGCCTCCTGGCGCCGCACCGGCCCAAGGAGC
CCGCGTGGTTCCTGGCCACCGTCGGCGTCTCGCCCGACCACCAGGGCAAGGGTCTGGGCAGCGCCGTCGT
GCTCCCCGGAGTGGAGGCGGCCGAGCGCGCCGGGGTGCCCGCCTTCCTGGAGACCTCCGCGCCCCGCAAC
CTCCCCTTCTACGAGCGGCTCGGCTTCACCGTCACCGCCGACGTCGAGGTGCCCGAAGGACCGCGCACCT
GGTGCATGACCCGCAAGCCCGGTGCCAGTTAACGAATTCTAGATCTTGAGACAAATGGCAGTATTCATCC
ACAATTTTAAAAGAAAAGGGGGGATTGGGGGGTACAGTGCAGGGGAAAGAATAGTAGACATAATAGCAAC
AGACATACAAACTAAAGAATTACAAAAACAAATTACAAAAATTCAAAATTTTCGGGTTTATTACAGGGAC
AGCAGAGATCCACTTTGGCGCCGGCTCGAGGCCTGCAGGTGCAAAGATGGATAAAGTTTTAAACAGAGAG
GAATCTTTGCAGCTAATGGACCTTCTAGGTCTTGAAAGGAGTGGGAATTGGCTCCGGTGCCCGTCAGTGG
GCAGAGCGCACATCGCCCACAGTCCCCGAGAAGTTGGGGGGAGGGGTCGGCAATTGAACCGGTGCCTAGA
GAAGGTGGCGCGGGGTAAACTGGGAAAGTGATGTCGTGTACTGGCTCCGCCTTTTTCCCGAGGGTGGGGG
AGAACCGTATATAAGTGCAGTAGTCGCCGTGAACGTTCTTTTTCGCAACGGGTTTGCCGCCAGAACACAG
GTAAGTGCCGTGTGTGGTTCCCGCGGGCCTGGCCTCTTTACGGGTTATGGCCCTTGCGTGCCTTGAATTA
CTTCCACCTGGCTGCAGTACGTGATTCTTGATCCCGAGCTTCGGGTTGGAAGTGGGTGGGAGAGTTCGAG
GCCTTGCGCTTAAGGAGCCCCTTCGCCTCGTGCTTGAGTTGAGGCCTGGCCTGGGCGCTGGGGCCGCCGC
GTGCGAATCTGGTGGCACCTTCGCGCCTGTCTCGCTGCTTTCGATAAGTCTCTAGCCATTTAAAATTTTT
GATGACCTGCTGCGACGCTTTTTTTCTGGCAAGATAGTCTTGTAAATGCGGGCCAAGATCTGCACACTGG
TATTTCGGTTTTTGGGGCCGCGGGCGGCGACGGGGCCCGTGCGTCCCAGCGCACATGTTCGGCGAGGCGG
GGCCTGCGAGCGCGGCCACCGAGAATCGGACGGGGGTAGTCTCAAGCTGGCCGGCCTGCTCTGGTGCCTG
GCCTCGCGCCGCCGTGTATCGCCCCGCCCTGGGCGGCAAGGCTGGCCCGGTCGGCACCAGTTGCGTGAGC
GGAAAGATGGCCGCTTCCCGGCCCTGCTGCAGGGAGCTCAAAATGGAGGACGCGGCGCTCGGGAGAGCGG
GCGGGTGAGTCACCCACACAAAGGAAAAGGGCCTTTCCGTCCTCAGCCGTCGCTTCATGTGACTCCACGG
AGTACCGGGCGCCGTCCAGGCACCTCGATTAGTTCTCGAGCTTTTGGAGTACGTCGTCTTTAGGTTGGGG
GGAGGGGTTTTATGCGATGGAGTTTCCCCACACTGAGTGGGTGGAGACTGAAGTTAGGCCAGCTTGGCAC
TTGATGTAATTCTCCTTGGAATTTGCCCTTTTTGAGTTTGGATCTTGGTTCATTCTCAAGCCTCAGACAG
TGGTTCAAAGTTTTTTTCTTCCATTTCAGGTGTCGTGAGGCTAGCACCGCCACCATGTACCAACCAGAAG
ACGACAACAACAGTGACGTGACCAGCGACGACGACATGACCCGGAACAGAAGAGAGTCCTCACCACCTCA
CTCAGTCCATTCTTTCAGTGGTGACCGGGACTGGGACCGGAGGGGCAGAAGCAGAGACATGGAGCCACGA
GACCGCTGGTCCCACACCAGGAACCCAAGAAGCAGGATGCCTCCGCGGGATCTTTCCCTTCCTGTGGTGG
CGAAAACAAGCTTTGAAATGGACAGAGAGGACGACAGGGACTCCAGGGCTTATGAGTCCCGATCTCAGGA
TGCTGAATCATACCAAAATGTGGTGGACCTCGCTGAGGACAGGAAACCTCACAACACAATCCAGGACAAC
ATGGAAAACTACAGGAAGCTGCTCTCCCTCGGAGTGCAGCTTGCTGAAGACGATGGCCACTCCCACATGA
CGCAGGGCCACTCATCAAGATCCAAGAGAAGTGCCTACCCAAGCACCAGTCGAGGTCTAAAAACTATGCC
TGAAGCCAAAAAATCAACCCACCGGCGGGGGATTTGTGAAGATGAATCTTCCCACGGAGTGATAATGGAA
AAATTCATCAAGGATGTGTCACGCAGTTCCAAATCGGGAAGAGCAAGGGAGTCAAGCGACCGGTCACAGA
GATTCCCCAGAATGTCAGATGATAACTGGAAGGACATTTCATTGAACAAGAGGGAGTCAGTGATCCAGCA
GCGGGTTTATGAAGGGAATGCATTTAGGGGAGGCTTTAGGTTTAATTCAACCCTTGTTTCCAGAAAGAGA
GTTCTTGAAAGAAAGAGGCGCTATCATTTTGACACAGATGGGAAGGGCTCGATTCACGATCAAAAAGGCT
GTCCCAGGAAGAAGCCCTTTGAATGTGGTAGTGAGATGAGAAAAGCCATGAGCGTGAGCAGCCTGAGCAG
CCTCAGCTCCCCCTCCTTTACCGAGTCACAGCCAATTGATTTTGGGGCAATGCCATATGTATGTGATGAG
TGTGGGAGGTCGTTCAGTGTCATCTCAGAATTTGTTGAGCACCAGATCATGCATACTAGAGAGAACCTCT
ATGAGTATGGTGAGTCCTTTATCCACAGTGTGGCTGTCAGTGAAGTTCAGAAAAGTCAGGTTGGAGGGAA
ACGTTTTGAATGTAAGGACTGTGGAGAGACCTTCAATAAGAGTGCCGCCTTGGCTGAACATCGGAAGATT
CATGCTAGAGGTTATCTTGTGGAATGTAAGAATCAGGAATGTGAGGAAGCCTTCATGCCTAGCCCCACCT
TTAGTGAGCTTCAGAAAATATATGGCAAAGACAAATTCTACGAGTGCAGGGTGTGTAAGGAAACCTTCCT
TCATAGTTCTGCCCTGATTGAGCACCAGAAAATCCACTTTGGGGATGACAAAGATAATGAGCGTGAACAT
GAACGTGAACGTGAACGTGAGCGCGGGGAAACCTTTAGGCCCAGCCCAGCCCTTAATGAGTTTCAGAAAA
TGTATGGTAAAGAGAAAATGTACGAATGTAAGGTGTGTGGGGAGACTTTCCTTCATAGCTCATCCCTGAA
AGAACATCAGAAAATCCATACTAGAGGGAACCCATTTGAAAACAAGGGTAAAGTGTGTGAGGAAACCTTT
ATTCCTGGTCAGTCCCTTAAAAGGCGTCAGAAAACTTACAATAAGGAGAAGCTCTGTGACTTTACAGATG
GCCGGGATGCCTTCATGCAAAGCTCAGAGCTCAGTGAGCATCAGAAAATTCATTCTCGAAAGAACCTCTT
TGAAGGCAGAGGGTATGAGAAATCTGTCATTCATAGTGGGCCATTCACTGAATCTCAGAAGAGTCATACT
ATAACAAGACCTCTTGAAAGTGATGAGGACGAAAAGGCGTTCACCATTAGCTCTAACCCCTATGAAAACC
AGAAGATTCCCACTAAGGAAAATGTCTATGAGGCAAAATCATATGAGAGGTCTGTTATTCATAGCTTAGC
CTCTGTGGAAGCTCAGAAAAGTCACAGTGTAGCAGGGCCCAGTAAACCAAAAGTAATGGCAGAGTCTACC
ATTCAGAGCTTCGATGCTATCAACCATCAGAGAGTTCGTGCTGGAGGGAACACCTCTGAAGGAAGGGAAT
ACAGTAGGTCTGTTATCCATAGCTTAGTGGCTTCCAAACCTCCAAGAAGTCACAATGGAAATGAATTGGT
GGAATCTAATGAGAAGGGAGAATCCTCCATTTATATCTCAGACCTTAATGATAAGCGACAGAAGATTCCT
GCCAGAGAGAACCCTTGTGAAGGGGGCAGTAAGAATCGCAACTATGAAGACTCTGTCATACAGAGTGTAT
TCCGTGCCAAACCTCAGAAAAGTGTTCCTGGAGAGGGATCTGGTGAGTTTAAGAAGGATGGCGAATTCTC
TGTTCCCAGCTCAAATGTCCGTGAATACCAGAAGGCTCGTGCTAAAAAGAAATACATTGAGCATAGGAGC
AATGAGACCTCTGTAATTCACTCTCTGCCTTTTGGTGAACAAACATTTCGCCCTCGAGGGATGCTCTATG
AATGTCAGGAGTGTGGGGAGTGCTTTGCTCATAGCTCTGACCTCACTGAGCACCAGAAGATTCATGATAG
GGAGAAGCCCTCTGGAAGCAGAAACTATGAATGGTCTGTCATTCGCAGCTTGGCCCCTACTGACCCTCAA
ACAAGTTACGCCCAAGAGCAGTATGCTAAAGAGCAAGCGCGGAACAAATGTAAGGACTTCAGACAATTTT
TTGCTACCAGCGAAGACCTCAACACAAACCAGAAAATCTATGACCAAGAGAAGTCTCATGGCGAGGAGTC
TCAAGGCGAGAATACTGATGGGGAGGAGACCCACAGCGAGGAGACCCATGGTCAGGAGACAATTGAAGAC
CCTGTCATTCAAGGCTCAGACATGGAAGACCCTCAGAAGGATGACCCTGATGACAAAATCTATGAATGTG
AGGACTGTGGCCTGGGCTTTGTGGATCTCACAGACCTCACAGACCATCAGAAAGTCCACAGCAGGAAGTG
CCTGGTTGACAGTCGGGAGTACACACATTCTGTAATTCACACCCATTCCATCAGCGAGTATCAGAGAGAT
TACACTGGAGAGCAGCTGTATGAATGTCCAAAGTGTGGGGAATCTTTTATTCATAGCTCATTCCTTTTCG
AGCATCAGAGAATCCATGAACAAGACCAGTTGTATTCCATGAAGGGGTGTGATGATGGTTTTATTGCCCT
CTTGCCCATGAAGCCACGGAGGAATCGTGCTGCAGAGAGGAATCCTGCTCTTGCTGGGTCGGCCATTCGA
TGCCTTTTGTGTGGACAAGGCTTCATTCATAGCTCTGCCCTTAATGAGCATATGAGACTTCATAGGGAAG
ATGATTTACTGGAGCAGAGCCAGATGGCTGAGGAAGCTATCATTCCAGGCTTAGCCCTCACTGAGTTTCA
GAGAAGTCAGACCGAAGAGAGACTCTTTGAATGTGCAGTCTGTGGAGAATCTTTCGTCAACCCAGCAGAA
CTTGCAGATCACGTAACTGTTCATAAGAATGAGCCCTATGAGTACGGGTCCTCCTATACTCACACCTCAT
TTCTTACTGAGCCCCTCAAAGGAGCTATACCATTCTATGAATGCAAGGATTGTGGTAAGTCCTTTATTCA
TAGCACAGTCCTCACTAAACATAAGGAGCTTCATCTGGAAGAAGAAGAAGAAGATGAAGCAGCAGCAGCT
GCAGCAGCAGCAGCCCAGGAAGTTGAAGCCAATGTCCATGTTCCACAAGTAGTTCTGAGGATTCAGGGCT
TAAACGTAGAGGCTGCTGAGCCAGAAGTGGAGGCTGCCGAGCCAGAAGTGGAGGCTGCTGAGCCAGAAGT
GGAGGCTGCTGAGCCAAACGGAGAGGCTGAAGGGCCAGATGGAGAGGCTGCAGAGCCCATTGGAGAGGCT
GGACAGCCAAATGGAGAGGCCGAGCAGCCAAATGGGGATGCTGATGAGCCAGATGGTGCAGGTATTGAAG
ACCCAGAAGAAAGAGCTGAAGAGCCAGAGGGAAAAGCTGAAGAGCCAGAGGGAGATGCCGACGAGCCTGA
CGGTGTGGGAATTGAAGACCCAGAAGAAGGTGAAGATCAAGAGATTCAGGTAGAAGAACCATACTATGAC
TGCCATGAATGCACAGAAACCTTCACTTCCAGCACAGCATTCAGTGAACACCTGAAAACTCATGCCAGCA
TGATCATATTTGAGCCTGCAAATGCCTTTGGGGAGTGCTCAGGCTACATCGAACGTGCCAGCACCAGCAC
AGGTGGTGCCAATCAAGCTGATGAGAAGTACTTCAAATGTGACGTCTGTGGGCAGCTCTTCAATGACCGC
CTGTCCCTCGCCAGACACCAGAATACCCACACTGGCTAGTAATGAACTAGTCCGTAACTTGAAAGTATTT
CGATTTCTTGGCTTTATATATCTTGTGGAAAGGACGATAGGCCGCCGAATCCCATCCTCTGACGCGTTAA
GTCGACAATCAACCTCTGGATTACAAAATTTGTGAAAGATTGACTGGTATTCTTAACTATGTTGCTCCTT
TTACGCTATGTGGATACGCTGCTTTAATGCCTTTGTATCATGCTATTGCTTCCCGTATGGCTTTCATTTT
CTCCTCCTTGTATAAATCCTGGTTGCTGTCTCTTTATGAGGAGTTGTGGCCCGTTGTCAGGCAACGTGGC
GTGGTGTGCACTGTGTTTGCTGACGCAACCCCCACTGGTTGGGGCATTGCCACCACCTGTCAGCTCCTTT
CCGGGACTTTCGCTTTCCCCCTCCCTATTGCCACGGCGGAACTCATCGCCGCCTGCCTTGCCCGCTGCTG
GACAGGGGCTCGGCTGTTGGGCACTGACAATTCCGTGGTGTTGTCGGGGAAATCATCGTCCTTTCCTTGG
CTGCTCGCCTGTGTTGCCACCTGGATTCTGCGCGGGACGTCCTTCTGCTACGTCCCTTCGGCCCTCAATC
CAGCGGACCTTCCTTCCCGCGGCCTGCTGCCGGCTCTGCGGCCTCTTCCGCGTCTTCGCCTTCGCCCTCA
GACGAGTCGGATCTCCCTTTGGGCCGCCTCCCCGCGTCGACTTTAAGACCAATGACTTACAAGGCAGCTG
TAGATCTTAGCCACTTTTTAAAAGAAAAGGGGGGACTGGAAGGGCTAATTCACTCCCAACGAAGACAAGA
TCTGCTTTTTGCTTGTACTGGGTCTCTCTGGTTAGACCAGATCTGAGCCTGGGAGCTCTCTGGCTAACTA
GGGAACCCACTGCTTAAGCCTCAATAAAGCTTGCCTTGAGTGCTTCAAGTAGTGTGTGCCCGTCTGTTGT
GTGACTCTGGTAACTAGAGATCCCTCAGACCCTTTTAGTCAGTGTGGAAAATCTCTAGCAGTACGTATAG
TAGTTCATGTCATCTTATTATTCAGTATTTATAACTTGCAAAGAAATGAATATCAGAGAGTGAGAGGAAC
TTGTTTATTGCAGCTTATAATGGTTACAAATAAAGCAATAGCATCACAAATTTCACAAATAAAGCATTTT
TTTCACTGCATTCTAGTTGTGGTTTGTCCAAACTCATCAATGTATCTTATCATGTCTGGCTCTAGCTATC
CCGCCCCTAACTCCGCCCATCCCGCCCCTAACTCCGCCCAGTTCCGCCCATTCTCCGCCCCATGGCTGAC
TAATTTTTTTTATTTATGCAGAGGCCGAGGCCGCCTCGGCCTCTGAGCTATTCCAGAAGTAGTGAGGAGG
CTTTTTTGGAGGCCTAGGGACGTACCCAATTCGCCCTATAGTGAGTCGTATTACGCGCGCTCACTGGCCG
TCGTTTTACAACGTCGTGACTGGGAAAACCCTGGCGTTACCCAACTTAATCGCCTTGCAGCACATCCCCC
TTTCGCCAGCTGGCGTAATAGCGAAGAGGCCCGCACCGATCGCCCTTCCCAACAGTTGCGCAGCCTGAAT
GGCGAATGGG
[124 nt withheld, positions 10091-10214]
C
[91 nt withheld, positions 10216-10306]
A
[49 nt withheld, positions 10308-10356]
CCTTTGACGTTGGAGTCCACGTTCTTT
[37 nt withheld, positions 10384-10420]
ACCCTATCTCGGTCTATTCTTTTGATTTATAAGGGATTTTGCCGATTTCGGCCTATTGGTTAAAAAATGA
GCTGATTTAACAAAAATTTAACGCGAATTTTAACAAAATATTAACGCTTACAATTTAGGTGGCACTTTTC
GGGGAAATGTGCGCGGAACCCCTATTTGTTTATTTTTCTAAATACATTCAAATATGTATCCGCTCATGAG
ACAATAACCCTGATAAATGCTTCAATAATATTGAAAAAGGAAGAGTATGAGTATTCAACATTTCCGTGTC
GCCCTTATTCCCTTTTTTGCGGCATTTTGCCTTCCTGTTTTTGCTCACCCAGAAACGCTGGTGAAAGTAA
AAGATGCTGAAGATCAGTTGGGTGCACGAGTGGGTTACATCGAACTGGATCTCAACAGCGGTAAGATCCT
TGAGAGTTTTCGCCCCGAAGAACGTTTTCCAATGATGAGCACTTTTAAAGTTCTGCTATGTGGCGCGGTA
TTATCCCGTATTGACGCCGGGCAAGAGCAACTCGGTCGCCGCATACACTATTCTCAGAATGACTTGGTTG
AGTACTCACCAGTCACAGAAAAGCATCTTACGGATGGCATGACAGTAAGAGAATTATGCAGTGCTGCCAT
AACCATGAGTGATAACACTGCGGCCAACTTACTTCTGACAACGATCGGAGGACCGAAGGAGCTAACCGCT
TTTTTGCACAACATGGGGGATCATGTAACTCGCCTTGATCGTTGGGAACCGGAGCTGAATGAAGCCATAC
CAAACGACGAGCGTGACACCACGATGCCTGTAGCAATGGCAACAACGTTGCGCAAACTATTAACTGGCGA
ACTACTTACTCTAGCTTCCCGGCAACAATTAATAGACTGGATGGAGGCGGATAAAGTTGCAGGACCACTT
CTGCGCTCGGCCCTTCCGGCTGGCTGGTTTATTGCTGATAAATCTGGAGCCGGTGAGCGTGGGTCTCGCG
GTATCATTGCAGCACTGGGGCCAGATGGTAAGCCCTCCCGTATCGTAGTTATCTACACGACGGGGAGTCA
GGCAACTATGGATGAACGAAATAGACAGATCGCTGAGATAGGTGCCTCACTGATTAAGCATTGGTAACTG
TCAGACCAAGTTTACTCATATATACTTTAGATTGATTTAAAACTTCATTTTTAATTTAAAAGGATCTAGG
TGAAGATCCTTTTTGATAATCTCATGACCAAAATCCCTTAACGTGAGTTTTCGTTCCACTGAGCGTCAGA
CCCCGTAGAAAAGATCAAAGGATCTTCTTGAGATCCTTTTTTTCTGCGCGTAATCTGCTGCTTGCAAACA
AAAAAACCACCGCTACCAGCGGTGGTTTGTTTGCCGGATCAAGAGCTACCAACTCTTTTTCCGAAGGTAA
CTGGCTTCAGCAGAGCGCAGATACCAAATACTGTTCTTCTAGTGTAGCCGTAGTTAGGCCACCACTTCAA
GAACTCTGTAGCACCGCCTACATACCTCGCTCTGCTAATCCTGTTACCAGTGGCTGCTGCCAGTGGCGAT
AAGTCGTGTCTTACCGGGTTGGACTCAAGACGATAGTTACCGGATAAGGCGCAGCGGTCGGGCTGAACGG
GGGGTTCGTGCACACAGCCCAGCTTGGAGCGAACGACCTACACCGAACTGAGATACCTACAGCGTGAGCT
ATGAGAAAGCGCCACGCTTCCCGAAGGGAGAAAGGCGGACAGGTATCCGGTAAGCGGCAGGGTCGGAACA
GGAGAGCGCACGAGGGAGCTTCCAGGGGGAAACGCCTGGTATCTTTATAGTCCTGTCGGGTTTCGCCACC
TCTGACTTGAGCGTCGATTTTTGTGATGCTCGTCAGGGGGGCGGAGCCTATGGAAAAACGCCAGCAACGC
GGCCTTTTTACGGTTCCTGGCCTTTTGCTGGCCTTTTGCTCACATGTTCTTTCCTGCGTTATCCCCTGAT
TCTGTGGATAACCGTATTACCGCCTTTGAGTGAGCTGATACCGCTCGCCGCAGCCGAACGACCGAGCGCA
GCGAGTCAGTGAGCGAGGAAGCGGAAGAGCGCCCAATACGCAAACCGCCTCTCCCCGCGCGTTGGCCGAT
TCATTAATGCAGCTGGCACGACAGGTTTCCCGACTGGAAAGCGGGCAGTGAGCGCAACGCAATTAATGTG
AGTTAGCTCACTCATTAGGCACCCCAGGCTTTACACTTTATGCTTCCGGCTCGTATGTTGTGTGGAATTG
TGAGCGGATAACAATTTCACACAGGAAACAGCTATGACCATGATTACGCCAAGCGCGCAATTAACCCTCA
CTAAAGGGAACAAAAGCTGGAGCTGCAAGC
