>Addgene plasmid #144144 | TFORF2680 | depositor partial sequence | sequence record 284556 | Insert
ACCGCCACCATGTACCAACCAGAAGACGACAACAACAGTGACGTGACCAGCGACGACGACATGACCCGGA
ACAGAAGAGAGTCCTCACCACCTCACTCAGTCCATTCTTTCAGTGGTGACCGGGACTGGGACCGGAGGGG
CAGAAGCAGAGACATGGAGCCACGAGACCGCTGGTCCCACACCAGGAACCCAAGAAGCAGGATGCCTCCG
CGGGATCTTTCCCTTCCTGTGGTGGCGAAAACAAGCTTTGAAATGGACAGAGAGGACGACAGGGACTCCA
GGGCTTATGAGTCCCGATCTCAGGATGCTGAATCATACCAAAATGTGGTGGACCTCGCTGAGGACAGGAA
ACCTCACAACACAATCCAGGACAACATGGAAAACTACAGGAAGCTGCTCTCCCTCGGAGTGCAGCTTGCT
GAAGACGATGGCCACTCCCACATGACGCAGGGCCACTCATCAAGATCCAAGAGAAGTGCCTACCCAAGCA
CCAGTCGAGGTCTAAAAACTATGCCTGAAGCCAAAAAATCAACCCACCGGCGGGGGATTTGTGAAGATGA
ATCTTCCCACGGAGTGATAATGGAAAAATTCATCAAGGATGTGTCACGCAGTTCCAAATCGGGAAGAGCA
AGGGAGTCAAGCGACCGGTCACAGAGATTCCCCAGAATGTCAGATGATAACTGGAAGGACATTTCATTGA
ACAAGAGGGAGTCAGTGATCCAGCAGCGGGTTTATGAAGGGAATGCATTTAGGGGAGGCTTTAGGTTTAA
TTCAACCCTTGTTTCCAGAAAGAGAGTTCTTGAAAGAAAGAGGCGCTATCATTTTGACACAGATGGGAAG
GGCTCGATTCACGATCAAAAAGGCTGTCCCAGGAAGAAGCCCTTTGAATGTGGTAGTGAGATGAGAAAAG
CCATGAGCGTGAGCAGCCTGAGCAGCCTCAGCTCCCCCTCCTTTACCGAGTCACAGCCAATTGATTTTGG
GGCAATGCCATATGTATGTGATGAGTGTGGGAGGTCGTTCAGTGTCATCTCAGAATTTGTTGAGCACCAG
ATCATGCATACTAGAGAGAACCTCTATGAGTATGGTGAGTCCTTTATCCACAGTGTGGCTGTCAGTGAAG
TTCAGAAAAGTCAGGTTGGAGGGAAACGTTTTGAATGTAAGGACTGTGGAGAGACCTTCAATAAGAGTGC
CGCCTTGGCTGAACATCGGAAGATTCATGCTAGAGGTTATCTTGTGGAATGTAAGAATCAGGAATGTGAG
GAAGCCTTCATGCCTAGCCCCACCTTTAGTGAGCTTCAGAAAATATATGGCAAAGACAAATTCTACGAGT
GCAGGGTGTGTAAGGAAACCTTCCTTCATAGTTCTGCCCTGATTGAGCACCAGAAAATCCACTTTGGGGA
TGACAAAGATAATGAGCGTGAACATGAACGTGAACGTGAACGTGAGCGCGGGGAAACCTTTAGGCCCAGC
CCAGCCCTTAATGAGTTTCAGAAAATGTATGGTAAAGAGAAAATGTACGAATGTAAGGTGTGTGGGGAGA
CTTTCCTTCATAGCTCATCCCTGAAAGAACATCAGAAAATCCATACTAGAGGGAACCCATTTGAAAACAA
GGGTAAAGTGTGTGAGGAAACCTTTATTCCTGGTCAGTCCCTTAAAAGGCGTCAGAAAACTTACAATAAG
GAGAAGCTCTGTGACTTTACAGATGGCCGGGATGCCTTCATGCAAAGCTCAGAGCTCAGTGAGCATCAGA
AAATTCATTCTCGAAAGAACCTCTTTGAAGGCAGAGGGTATGAGAAATCTGTCATTCATAGTGGGCCATT
CACTGAATCTCAGAAGAGTCATACTATAACAAGACCTCTTGAAAGTGATGAGGACGAAAAGGCGTTCACC
ATTAGCTCTAACCCCTATGAAAACCAGAAGATTCCCACTAAGGAAAATGTCTATGAGGCAAAATCATATG
AGAGGTCTGTTATTCATAGCTTAGCCTCTGTGGAAGCTCAGAAAAGTCACAGTGTAGCAGGGCCCAGTAA
ACCAAAAGTAATGGCAGAGTCTACCATTCAGAGCTTCGATGCTATCAACCATCAGAGAGTTCGTGCTGGA
GGGAACACCTCTGAAGGAAGGGAATACAGTAGGTCTGTTATCCATAGCTTAGTGGCTTCCAAACCTCCAA
GAAGTCACAATGGAAATGAATTGGTGGAATCTAATGAGAAGGGAGAATCCTCCATTTATATCTCAGACCT
TAATGATAAGCGACAGAAGATTCCTGCCAGAGAGAACCCTTGTGAAGGGGGCAGTAAGAATCGCAACTAT
GAAGACTCTGTCATACAGAGTGTATTCCGTGCCAAACCTCAGAAAAGTGTTCCTGGAGAGGGATCTGGTG
AGTTTAAGAAGGATGGCGAATTCTCTGTTCCCAGCTCAAATGTCCGTGAATACCAGAAGGCTCGTGCTAA
AAAGAAATACATTGAGCATAGGAGCAATGAGACCTCTGTAATTCACTCTCTGCCTTTTGGTGAACAAACA
TTTCGCCCTCGAGGGATGCTCTATGAATGTCAGGAGTGTGGGGAGTGCTTTGCTCATAGCTCTGACCTCA
CTGAGCACCAGAAGATTCATGATAGGGAGAAGCCCTCTGGAAGCAGAAACTATGAATGGTCTGTCATTCG
CAGCTTGGCCCCTACTGACCCTCAAACAAGTTACGCCCAAGAGCAGTATGCTAAAGAGCAAGCGCGGAAC
AAATGTAAGGACTTCAGACAATTTTTTGCTACCAGCGAAGACCTCAACACAAACCAGAAAATCTATGACC
AAGAGAAGTCTCATGGCGAGGAGTCTCAAGGCGAGAATACTGATGGGGAGGAGACCCACAGCGAGGAGAC
CCATGGTCAGGAGACAATTGAAGACCCTGTCATTCAAGGCTCAGACATGGAAGACCCTCAGAAGGATGAC
CCTGATGACAAAATCTATGAATGTGAGGACTGTGGCCTGGGCTTTGTGGATCTCACAGACCTCACAGACC
ATCAGAAAGTCCACAGCAGGAAGTGCCTGGTTGACAGTCGGGAGTACACACATTCTGTAATTCACACCCA
TTCCATCAGCGAGTATCAGAGAGATTACACTGGAGAGCAGCTGTATGAATGTCCAAAGTGTGGGGAATCT
TTTATTCATAGCTCATTCCTTTTCGAGCATCAGAGAATCCATGAACAAGACCAGTTGTATTCCATGAAGG
GGTGTGATGATGGTTTTATTGCCCTCTTGCCCATGAAGCCACGGAGGAATCGTGCTGCAGAGAGGAATCC
TGCTCTTGCTGGGTCGGCCATTCGATGCCTTTTGTGTGGACAAGGCTTCATTCATAGCTCTGCCCTTAAT
GAGCATATGAGACTTCATAGGGAAGATGATTTACTGGAGCAGAGCCAGATGGCTGAGGAAGCTATCATTC
CAGGCTTAGCCCTCACTGAGTTTCAGAGAAGTCAGACCGAAGAGAGACTCTTTGAATGTGCAGTCTGTGG
AGAATCTTTCGTCAACCCAGCAGAACTTGCAGATCACGTAACTGTTCATAAGAATGAGCCCTATGAGTAC
GGGTCCTCCTATACTCACACCTCATTTCTTACTGAGCCCCTCAAAGGAGCTATACCATTCTATGAATGCA
AGGATTGTGGTAAGTCCTTTATTCATAGCACAGTCCTCACTAAACATAAGGAGCTTCATCTGGAAGAAGA
AGAAGAAGATGAAGCAGCAGCAGCTGCAGCAGCAGCAGCCCAGGAAGTTGAAGCCAATGTCCATGTTCCA
CAAGTAGTTCTGAGGATTCAGGGCTTAAACGTAGAGGCTGCTGAGCCAGAAGTGGAGGCTGCCGAGCCAG
AAGTGGAGGCTGCTGAGCCAGAAGTGGAGGCTGCTGAGCCAAACGGAGAGGCTGAAGGGCCAGATGGAGA
GGCTGCAGAGCCCATTGGAGAGGCTGGACAGCCAAATGGAGAGGCCGAGCAGCCAAATGGGGATGCTGAT
GAGCCAGATGGTGCAGGTATTGAAGACCCAGAAGAAAGAGCTGAAGAGCCAGAGGGAAAAGCTGAAGAGC
CAGAGGGAGATGCCGACGAGCCTGACGGTGTGGGAATTGAAGACCCAGAAGAAGGTGAAGATCAAGAGAT
TCAGGTAGAAGAACCATACTATGACTGCCATGAATGCACAGAAACCTTCACTTCCAGCACAGCATTCAGT
GAACACCTGAAAACTCATGCCAGCATGATCATATTTGAGCCTGCAAATGCCTTTGGGGAGTGCTCAGGCT
ACATCGAACGTGCCAGCACCAGCACAGGTGGTGCCAATCAAGCTGATGAGAAGTACTTCAAATGTGACGT
CTGTGGGCAGCTCTTCAATGACCGCCTGTCCCTCGCCAGACACCAGAATACCCACACTGGCTAGTAATGA
ACTAGTCCGTAACTTGAAAGTATTTCGATTTCTTGGCTTTATATATCTTGTGGAAAGGACGATAGGCCGC
CGAATCCCATCCTCTG
