>Addgene plasmid #144144 | TFORF2680 | depositor partial sequence | sequence record 284557 | Barcode
TAGGCCGCCGAATCCCATCCTCTG
